Addgene plasmid #211349: pDOXOFF (STOP)99xGly
Purpose: DOX-regulated lentiviral expression of 99xGly-EGFP-3xHA lacking initiation codon
Depositing lab: Raghu Chivukula. Depositing organization: Massachusetts General Hospital. Publication: Polyglycine-mediated aggregation of FAM98B disrupts tRNA processing in GGC repeat disorders. Yang J, Xu Y, Ziehr DR, Taylor MS, Valenstein ML, Frenkel EM, Bush JR, Rutter K, Stevanovski I, Shi CY, Kesavan M, Pinto RM, Deveson I, Bartel DP, Sabatini DM, Chivukula RR. Science. 2025 Jul 17;389(6757):eado2403. doi: 10.1126/science.ado2403. Epub 2025 Jul 17. PubMed 40674500.
Backbone
  Vector backbone: pDOXOFFo7v1
  Vector type: Lentiviral
  Selectable markers: Blasticidin
Growth in bacteria
  Bacterial resistance: Ampicillin, 100 μg/mL
  Growth temperature: 37°C
  Growth strain: NEB Stable
  Copy number: High Copy
Gene/Insert
  Gene/Insert name: (STOP)99xGly-EGFP-3xHA
  Mutation: Start (ATG) codon replaced with stop (TAG) codon
  Tag / fusion protein: EGFP-3xHA (C terminal on insert)
Terms and licenses: Academic/Nonprofit Terms; Industry Terms: Not Available to Industry
Depositor comments: This material includes a long poly-glycine repeat that is challenging to maintain and sequence accurately. Addgene’s long-read sequencing results confirm approximately 94 repeats in the current samples. The depositor recommends that the length of repeats should be verified for each prep via restriction digest, Nanopore sequencing, or both. The depositing lab is happy to provide guidance if needed.
How to cite: pDOXOFF (STOP)99xGly was a gift from Raghu Chivukula (Addgene plasmid # 211349 ; http://n2t.net/addgene:211349 ; RRID:Addgene_211349)
