[The description below was written by a language model from this plasmid's Addgene catalogue record and pLannotate feature annotations shown in this document.]
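Description:
pDOXOFF (STOP)99xGly is a lentiviral transfer plasmid built on the pDOXOFFo7v1 backbone for doxycycline-regulated expression of a polyglycine reporter in mammalian cells. It is propagated in E. coli as a high-copy plasmid through a ColE1/pUC-type origin with ampicillin resistance. The lentiviral portion has a third-generation, self-inactivating layout. An RSV promoter drives a truncated HIV-1 5' LTR, followed by the Ψ packaging signal, a gag fragment, the RRE and cPPT/CTS. The cassette ends with a WPRE, a ΔU3 3' LTR and an SV40 polyadenylation signal.

Within the provirus, a TRE3G tetracycline-responsive promoter controls the insert, a tract of nominally 99 glycine codons fused at its C terminus to EGFP and a 3xHA tag. The start codon has been replaced by a TAG stop codon, so the reading frame lacks a canonical initiation site. This suggests use as a negative control alongside initiation-competent polyglycine constructs in work on GGC repeat disorders, though the record does not say so. The many short "chicken β-actin promoter" fragments listed between the TRE3G promoter and EGFP are almost certainly spurious matches to the GC-rich glycine repeat rather than real promoter elements.

Downstream, a human PGK promoter drives blasticidin S deaminase for selecting transduced cells, followed by a tetracycline transactivator carrying VP16-derived activation repeats. The software labels this an rtTA3 fragment, but the plasmid name implies a Tet-Off arrangement in which doxycycline shuts expression down; the record does not resolve this. How the two coding regions are linked is not annotated. The repeat is unstable: long-read sequencing found about 94 repeats, and the depositor advises verifying its length in each preparation.
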