Features (pLannotate 1.2.2; 42 found; start..end, strand, type, name):
     40..175     +  rep_origin     SV40 ori: SV40 origin of replication
    183..246     +  promoter       AmpR promoter: bla
    247..1107    +  CDS            AmpR: β-lactamase; bla; confers resistance to ampicillin, carbenicillin, and related antibiotics
   1262..1850    -  rep_origin     ori: high-copy-number ColE1/pMB1/pBR322/pUC origin of replication
   1921..2046    +  rep_origin     RSF ori (fragment): Plasmids containing the RSF 1030 origin of replication can be propagated in E. coli cells that contain additional plasmids with compatible origins.
   2048..2140    +  CDS            lacI (fragment): lac repressor; lacI; The lac repressor binds to the lac operator to inhibit transcription in E. coli. This inhibition can be relieved by adding lactose or isopropyl-β-D-thiogalactopyranoside (IPTG).
   2153..2174    +  protein_bind   CAP binding site: CAP binding activates transcription in the presence of cAMP. E. coli catabolite activator protein
   2189..2219    +  promoter       lac promoter: promoter for the E. coli lac operon
   2227..2243    +  protein_bind   lac operator: The lac repressor binds to the lac operator to inhibit transcription in E. coli. This inhibition can be relieved by adding lactose or isopropyl-β-D-thiogalactopyranoside (IPTG). lac repressor encoded by lacI
   2288..2306    +  promoter       T3 promoter: promoter for bacteriophage T3 RNA polymerase
   2334..2560    +  promoter       RSV promoter: Rous sarcoma virus enhancer/promoter
   2561..2741    +  LTR            5' LTR (truncated): truncated 5' long terminal repeat (LTR) from HIV-1
   2788..2913    +  misc_feature   HIV-1 Ψ: packaging signal of human immunodeficiency virus type 1
   2897..3260    +  CDS            HIV-1 gag (fragment): gag protein from human immunodeficiency virus 1; gag
   3406..3639    +  misc_feature   RRE: The Rev response element (RRE) of HIV-1 allows for Rev-dependent mRNA export from the nucleus to the cytoplasm.
   4016..4040    +  CDS            Rev (fragment): human immunodeficiency virus 1 (HIV-1) Rev protein; rev; enhances nuclear export of unspliced and incompletely spliced viral mRNAs
   4081..4198    +  misc_feature   cPPT/CTS: central polypurine tract and central termination sequence of HIV-1
   4267..4645    +  promoter       TRE3G promoter: 3rd-generation Tet-responsive promoter that can be activated by binding of Tet-On® 3G
   4731..4748    +  promoter       chicken β-actin promoter (fragment): contains a 21-bp deletion relative to the standard chicken β-actin promoter
   4749..4766    +  promoter       chicken β-actin promoter (fragment): contains a 21-bp deletion relative to the standard chicken β-actin promoter
   4771..4790    +  promoter       chicken β-actin promoter (fragment): contains a 21-bp deletion relative to the standard chicken β-actin promoter
   4791..4808    +  promoter       chicken β-actin promoter (fragment): contains a 21-bp deletion relative to the standard chicken β-actin promoter
   4809..4826    +  promoter       chicken β-actin promoter (fragment): contains a 21-bp deletion relative to the standard chicken β-actin promoter
   4827..4844    +  promoter       chicken β-actin promoter (fragment): contains a 21-bp deletion relative to the standard chicken β-actin promoter
   4845..4862    +  promoter       chicken β-actin promoter (fragment): contains a 21-bp deletion relative to the standard chicken β-actin promoter
   4863..4880    +  promoter       chicken β-actin promoter (fragment): contains a 21-bp deletion relative to the standard chicken β-actin promoter
   4896..4913    +  promoter       chicken β-actin promoter (fragment): contains a 21-bp deletion relative to the standard chicken β-actin promoter
   4914..4931    +  promoter       chicken β-actin promoter (fragment): contains a 21-bp deletion relative to the standard chicken β-actin promoter
   4932..4949    +  promoter       chicken β-actin promoter (fragment): contains a 21-bp deletion relative to the standard chicken β-actin promoter
   4950..4967    +  promoter       chicken β-actin promoter (fragment): contains a 21-bp deletion relative to the standard chicken β-actin promoter
   4968..4985    +  promoter       chicken β-actin promoter (fragment): contains a 21-bp deletion relative to the standard chicken β-actin promoter
   4986..5003    +  promoter       chicken β-actin promoter (fragment): contains a 21-bp deletion relative to the standard chicken β-actin promoter
   5025..5738    +  CDS            EGFP: EGFP is a basic (constitutively fluorescent) green fluorescent protein published in 1996, derived from Aequorea victoria. It is reported to be a rapidly-maturing weak dimer with moderate acid sensitivity.
   5751..5773    +  CDS            3xHA (fragment): three tandem HA epitope tags
   5868..6378    +  promoter       hPGK promoter: human phosphoglycerate kinase 1 promoter
   6394..6780    +  CDS            BSD: blasticidin S deaminase; Aspergillus terreus BSD; confers resistance to blasticidin
   6844..7541    +  CDS            rtTA3 (fragment): reverse tetracycline transactivator 3 activates expression from Tet-responsive promoters in the presence of doxycycline
   7471..7581    +  CDS            VP48: 3 tandem repeats of the minimal activation domain of herpes simplex virus VP16 (Cheng et al., 2013)
   7617..8165    +  misc_feature   WPRE (fragment): woodchuck hepatitis virus posttranscriptional regulatory element
   8191..8262    +  CDS            nef (fragment): NEF_HV1Z2 - Experimental evidence at protein level: Swiss-Prot protein existence level 1. Extracellular Nef protein targets CD4(+) T-lymphocytes for apoptosis by interacting with CXCR4 surface receptors. From Human immunodeficiency virus type 1 group M subtype D (isolate Z2/CDC-Z34) (HIV-1).
   8264..8497    +  LTR            3' LTR (ΔU3): self-inactivating 3' long terminal repeat (LTR) from HIV-1
   8569..8690    +  polyA_signal   SV40 poly(A) signal: SV40 polyadenylation signal
>Addgene plasmid #211349 | pDOXOFF (STOP)99xGly | addgene full sequence | sequence record 489513 | Addgene Long Read Sequencing Result
TCATGTCTGGCTCTAGCTATCCCGCCCCTAACTCCGCCCATCCCGCCCCTAACTCCGCCCAGTTCCGCCC
ATTCTCCGCCCCATGGCTGACTAATTTTTTTTATTTATGCAGAGGCCGAGGCCGCCTCGGCCTCTGAGCT
ATTCCAGAAGTAGTGAGGAGGCTTTTTTGGAGGCCTTTCAAATATGTATCCGCTCATGAGACAATAACCC
TGATAAATGCTTCAATAATATTGAAAAAGGAAGAGTATGAGTATTCAACATTTCCGTGTCGCCCTTATTC
CCTTTTTTGCGGCATTTTGCCTTCCTGTTTTTGCTCACCCAGAAACGCTGGTGAAAGTAAAAGATGCTGA
AGATCAGTTGGGTGCACGAGTGGGTTACATCGAACTGGATCTCAACAGCGGTAAGATCCTTGAGAGTTTT
CGCCCCGAAGAACGTTTTCCAATGATGAGCACTTTTAAAGTTCTGCTATGTGGCGCGGTATTATCCCGTA
TTGACGCCGGGCAAGAGCAACTCGGTCGCCGCATACACTATTCTCAGAATGACTTGGTTGAGTACTCACC
AGTCACAGAAAAGCATCTTACGGATGGCATGACAGTAAGAGAATTATGCAGTGCTGCCATAACCATGAGT
GATAACACTGCGGCCAACTTACTTCTGACAACGATCGGAGGACCGAAGGAGCTAACCGCTTTTTTGCACA
ACATGGGGGATCATGTAACTCGCCTTGATCGTTGGGAACCGGAGCTGAATGAAGCCATACCAAACGACGA
GCGTGACACCACGATGCCTGCAGCAATGGCAACAACGTTGCGCAAACTATTAACTGGCGAACTACTTACT
CTAGCTTCCCGGCAACAATTAATAGACTGGATGGAGGCGGATAAAGTTGCAGGACCACTTCTGCGCTCGG
CCCTTCCGGCTGGCTGGTTTATTGCTGATAAATCTGGAGCCGGTGAGCGTGGGTCTCGCGGTATCATTGC
AGCACTGGGGCCAGATGGTAAGCCCTCCCGTATCGTAGTTATCTACACGACGGGGAGTCAGGCAACTATG
GATGAACGAAATAGACAGATCGCTGAGATAGGTGCCTCACTGATTAAGCATTGGTAACTGTCAGACCAAG
TTTACTCATATATACTTTAGATTGATTTAAAACTTCATTTTTAATTTAAAAGGATCTAGGTGAAGATCCT
TTTTGAAATCACGCGTGAGCAAAAGGCCAGCAAAAGGCCAGGAACCGTAAAAAGGCCGCGTTGCTGGCGT
TTTTCCATAGGCTCCGCCCCCCTGACGAGCATCACAAAAATCGACGCTCAAGTCAGAGGTGGCGAAACCC
GACAGGACTATAAAGATACCAGGCGTTTCCCCCTGGAAGCTCCCTCGTGCGCTCTCCTGTTCCGACCCTG
CCGCTTACCGGATACCTGTCCGCCTTTCTCCCTTCGGGAAGCGTGGCGCTTTCTCATAGCTCACGCTGTA
GGTATCTCAGTTCGGTGTAGGTCGTTCGCTCCAAGCTGGGCTGTGTGCACGAACCCCCCGTTCAGCCCGA
CCGCTGCGCCTTATCCGGTAACTATCGTCTTGAGTCCAACCCGGTAAGACACGACTTATCGCCACTGGCA
GCAGCCACTGGTAACAGGATTAGCAGAGCGAGGTATGTAGGCGGTGCTACAGAGTTCTTGAAGTGGTGGC
CTAACTACGGCTACACTAGAAGGACAGTATTTGGTATCTGCGCTCTGCTGAAGCCAGTTACCTTCGGAAA
AAGAGTTGGTAGCTCTTGATCCGGCAAACAAACCACCGCTGGTAGCGGTGGTTTTTTTGTTTGCAAGCAG
CAGATTACGCGCAGAAAAAAAGGATCTCAAGAAGATCCTTTGATCTTTTCTACGGGGTCTGACGCTCAGT
GGAACGAAAACTCACGTTAAGGGATTTTGGACATGTTCTTTCCTGCGTTATCCCCTGATTCTGTGGATAA
CCGTATTACCGCCTTTGAGTGAGCTGATACCGCTCGCCGCAGCCGAACGACCGAGCGCAGCGAGTCAGTG
AGCGAGGAAGCGGAAGAGCGCCCAATACGCAAACCGCCTCTCCCCGCGCGTTGGCCGATTCATTAATGCA
GCTGGCACGACAGGTTTCCCGACTGGAAAGCGGGCAGTGAGCGCAACGCAATTAATGTGAGTTAGCTCAC
TCATTAGGCACCCCAGGCTTTACACTTTATGCTTCCGGCTCGTATGTTGTGTGGAATTGTGAGCGGATAA
CAATTTCACACAGGAAACAGCTATGACCATGATTACGCCAAGCGCGCAATTAACCCTCACTAAAGGGAAC
AAAAGCTGGAGCTGCAAGCTTAATGTAGTCTTATGCAATACTCTTGTAGTCTTGCAACATGGTAACGATG
AGTTAGCAACATGCCTTACAAGGAGAGAAAAAGCACCGTGCATGCCGATTGGTGGAAGTAAGGTGGTACG
ATCGTGCCTTATTAGGAAGGCAACAGACGGGTCTGACATGGATTGGACGAACCACTGAATTGCCGCATTG
CAGAGATATTGTATTTAAGTGCCTAGCTCGATACATAAACGGGTCTCTCTGGTTAGACCAGATCTGAGCC
TGGGAGCTCTCTGGCTAACTAGGGAACCCACTGCTTAAGCCTCAATAAAGCTTGCCTTGAGTGCTTCAAG
TAGTGTGTGCCCGTCTGTTGTGTGACTCTGGTAACTAGAGATCCCTCAGACCCTTTTAGTCAGTGTGGAA
AATCTCTAGCAGTGGCGCCCGAACAGGGACTTGAAAGCGAAAGGGAAACCAGAGGAGCTCTCTCGACGCA
GGACTCGGCTTGCTGAAGCGCGCACGGCAAGAGGCGAGGGGCGGCGACTGGTGAGTACGCCAAAAATTTT
GACTAGCGGAGGCTAGAAGGAGAGAGATGGGTGCGAGAGCGTCAGTATTAAGCGGGGGAGAATTAGATCG
CGATGGGAAAAAATTCGGTTAAGGCCAGGGGGAAAGAAAAAATATAAATTAAAACATATAGTATGGGCAA
GCAGGGAGCTAGAACGATTCGCAGTTAATCCTGGCCTGTTAGAAACATCAGAAGGCTGTAGACAAATACT
GGGACAGCTACAACCATCCCTTCAGACAGGATCAGAAGAACTTAGATCATTATATAATACAGTAGCAACC
CTCTATTGTGTGCATCAAAGGATAGAGATAAAAGACACCAAGGAAGCTTTAGACAAGATAGAGGAAGAGC
AAAACAAAAGTAAGACCACCGCACAGCAAGCGGCCGCTGATCTTCAGACCTGGAGGAGGAGATATGAGGG
ACAATTGGAGAAGTGAATTATATAAATATAAAGTAGTAAAAATTGAACCATTAGGAGTAGCACCCACCAA
GGCAAAGAGAAGAGTGGTGCAGAGAGAAAAAAGAGCAGTGGGAATAGGAGCTTTGTTCCTTGGGTTCTTG
GGAGCAGCAGGAAGCACTATGGGCGCAGCGTCAATGACGCTGACGGTACAGGCCAGACAATTATTGTCTG
GTATAGTGCAGCAGCAGAACAATTTGCTGAGGGCTATTGAGGCGCAACAGCATCTGTTGCAACTCACAGT
CTGGGGCATCAAGCAGCTCCAGGCAAGAATCCTGGCTGTGGAAAGATACCTAAAGGATCAACAGCTCCTG
GGGATTTGGGGTTGCTCTGGAAAACTCATTTGCACCACTGCTGTGCCTTGGAATGCTAGTTGGAGTAATA
AATCTCTGGAACAGATTTGGAATCACACGACCTGGATGGAGTGGGACAGAGAAATTAACAATTACACAAG
CTTAATACACTCCTTAATTGAAGAATCGCAAAACCAGCAAGAAAAGAATGAACAAGAATTATTGGAATTA
GATAAATGGGCAAGTTTGTGGAATTGGTTTAACATAACAAATTGGCTGTGGTATATAAAATTATTCATAA
TGATAGTAGGAGGCTTGGTAGGTTTAAGAATAGTTTTTGCTGTACTTTCTATAGTGAATAGAGTTAGGCA
GGGATATTCACCATTATCGTTTCAGACCCACCTCCCAACCCCGAGGGGACAATTCTCGACCTCGAGACAA
ATGGCAGTATTCATCCACAATTTTAAAAGAAAAGGGGGGATTGGGGGGTACAGTGCAGGGGAAAGAATAG
TAGACATAATAGCAACAGACATACAAACTAAAGAATTACAAAAACAAATTACAAAAATTCAAAATTTTCG
GGTTTATTACAGGGACAGCAGAGATCCACTTTGGCCGCGAATCGGGATTCGCCCTTAAGCTAGCTCGAGT
TTACTCCCTATCAGTGATAGAGAACGTATGAAGAGTTTACTCCCTATCAGTGATAGAGAACGTATGCAGA
CTTTACTCCCTATCAGTGATAGAGAACGTATAAGGAGTTTACTCCCTATCAGTGATAGAGAACGTATGAC
CAGTTTACTCCCTATCAGTGATAGAGAACGTATCTACAGTTTACTCCCTATCAGTGATAGAGAACGTATA
TCCAGTTTACTCCCTATCAGTGATAGAGAACGTATAAGCTTTAGGCGTGTACGGTGGGCGCCTATAAAAG
CAGAGCTCGTTTAGTGAACCGTCAGATCGCCTGGAGCAATTCCACAACACTTTTGTCTTATACCAACTTT
CCGTACCACTTCCTACCCTCGTAAAGTCAGTTGGCCAGGCCTAGTTGGCCAGGCCTAGTGCCGAATTCGC
CACCTAGGGGTTGCCGCTGCCAGGGGGCGTGCGGCAGCGCGGCGGCGGCGGCGGCGGCGGCGGCGGCGGC
GGCGGCGGCGGAGGCGGCGGCGGCGGCGGCGGCGGCGGCGGCGGCGGCGGCGGCGGCGGCGGCGGCGGCG
GCGGCGGCGGCGGCGGCGGCGGCGGCGGCGGCGGCGGCGGCGGCGGCGGCGGCGGCGGCGGCGGTGGCGG
CGGCGGCGGCGGCGGCGGCGGCGGCGGCGGCGGCGGCGGCGGCGGCGGCGGCGGCGGCGGCGGCGGCGGC
GGCGGCGGCGGCGGCGGCGGCGGCGGCGGCGGCGGCGGCGGCTGGGCCTCGACGGTGAGCAAGGGCGAGG
AGCTGTTCACCGGGGTGGTGCCCATCCTGGTCGAGCTGGACGGCGACGTAAACGGCCACAAGTTCAGCGT
GTCCGGCGAGGGCGAGGGCGATGCCACCTACGGCAAGCTGACCCTGAAGTTCATCTGCACCACCGGCAAG
CTGCCCGTGCCCTGGCCCACCCTCGTGACCACCCTGACCTACGGCGTGCAGTGCTTCAGCCGCTACCCCG
ACCACATGAAGCAGCACGACTTCTTCAAGTCCGCCATGCCCGAAGGCTACGTCCAGGAGCGCACCATCTT
CTTCAAGGACGACGGCAACTACAAGACCCGCGCCGAGGTGAAGTTCGAGGGCGACACCCTGGTGAACCGC
ATCGAGCTGAAGGGCATCGACTTCAAGGAGGACGGCAACATCCTGGGGCACAAGCTGGAGTACAACTACA
ACAGCCACAACGTCTATATCATGGCCGACAAGCAGAAGAACGGCATCAAGGTGAACTTCAAGATCCGCCA
CAACATCGAGGACGGCAGCGTGCAGCTCGCCGACCACTACCAGCAGAACACCCCCATCGGCGACGGCCCC
GTGCTGCTGCCCGACAACCACTACCTGAGCACCCAGTCCGCCCTGAGCAAAGACCCCAACGAGAAGCGCG
ATCACATGGTCCTGCTGGAGTTCGTGACCGCCGCCGGGATCACTCTCGGCATGGACGAGCTGTACAAGGG
AGGGAGCGGCTATCCCTATGACGTGCCTGATTACGCCGGCACAGGATCATACCCCTATGATGTGCCTGAC
TACGCTGGCAGCGCCGGATACCCTTATGATGTGCCTGATTATGCTTAGTGAGGATCCGGGGTTGGGGTTG
CGCCTTTTCCAAGGCAGCCCTGGGTTTGCGCAGGGACGCGGCTGCTCTGGGCGTGGTTCCGGGAAACGCA
GCGGCGCCGACCCTGGGTCTCGCACATTCTTCACGTCCGTTCGCAGCGTCACCCGGATCTTCGCCGCTAC
CCTTGTGGGCCCCCCGGCGACGCTTCCTGCTCCGCCCCTAAGTCGGGAAGGTTCCTTGCGGTTCGCGGCG
TGCCGGACGTGACAAACGGAAGCCGCACGTCTCACTAGTACCCTCGCAGACGGACAGCGCCAGGGAGCAA
TGGCAGCGCGCCGACCGCGATGGGCTGTGGCCAATAGCGGCTGCTCAGCAGGGCGCGCCGAGAGCAGCGG
CCGGGAAGGGGCGGTGCGGGAGGCGGGGTGTGGGGCGGTAGTGTGGGCCCTGTTCCTGCCCGCGCGGTGT
TCCGCATTCTGCAAGCCTCCGGAGCGCACGTCGGCAGTCGGCTCCCTCGTTGACCGAATCACCGACCTCT
CTCCCCAGCAATTCACCATGGTTCCTTTGTCTCAAGAAGAATCCACCCTCATTGAAAGAGCAACGGCTAC
AATCAACAGCATCCCCATCTCTGAAGACTACAGCGTCGCCAGCGCAGCTCTCTCTAGCGACGGCCGCATC
TTCACTGGTGTCAATGTATATCATTTTACTGGGGGACCTTGTGCAGAACTCGTGGTGCTGGGCACTGCTG
CTGCTGCGGCAGCTGGCAACCTGACTTGTATCGTCGCGATCGGAAATGAGAACAGGGGCATCTTGAGCCC
CTGCGGACGGTGCCGACAGGTGCTTCTCGATCTGCATCCTGGGATCAAAGCCATAGTGAAGGACAGTGAT
GGACAGCCGACGGCAGTTGGGATTCGTGAATTGCTGCCCTCTGGTTATGTGTGGGAGGGCCCCGGTGCCG
AAGGTAGAGGTTCTCTCCTCACTTGTGGTGATGTTGAAGAAAACCCTGGTCCAATGTCTAGACTGGACAA
GAGCAAAGTCATAAACTCTGCTCTGGAATTACTCAATGAAGTCGGTATCGAAGGCCTGACGACAAGGAAA
CTCGCTCAAAAGCTGGGAGTTGAGCAGCCTACCCTGTACTGGCACGTGAAGAACAAGCGGGCCCTGCTCG
ATGCCCTGGCAATCGAGATGCTGGACAGGCATCATACCCACTTCTGCCCCCTGGAAGGCGAGTCATGGCA
AGACTTTCTGCGGAACAACGCCAAGTCATTCCGCTGTGCTCTCCTCTCACATCGCGACGGGGCTAAAGTG
CATCTCGGCACCCGCCCAACAGAGAAACAGTACGAAACCCTGGAAAATCAGCTCGCGTTCCTGTGTCAGC
AAGGCTTCTCCCTGGAGAACGCACTGTACGCTCTGTCCGCCGTGGGCCACTTTACACTGGGCTGCGTATT
GGAGGATCAGGAGCATCAAGTAGCAAAAGAGGAAAGAGAGACACCTACCACCGATTCTATGCCCCCACTT
CTGAGACAAGCAATTGAGCTGTTCGACCATCAGGGAGCCGAACCTGCCTTCCTTTTCGGCCTGGAACTAA
TCATATGTGGCCTGGAGAAACAGCTAAAGTGCGAAAGCGGCGGGCCGGCCGACGCCCTTGACGATTTTGA
CTTAGACATGCTCCCAGCCGATGCCCTTGACGACTTTGACCTTGATATGCTGCCTGCTGACGCTCTTGAC
GATTTTGACCTTGACATGCTCCCCGGGTAACTAAGTAAGGATCGATCCAAGATATCGTATTCTTAACTAT
GTTGCTCCTTTTACGCTATGTGGATACGCTGCTTTAATGCCTTTGTATCATGCTATTGCTTCCCGTATGG
CTTTCATTTTCTCCTCCTTGTATAAATCCTGGTTGCTGTCTCTTTATGAGGAGTTGTGGCCCGTTGTCAG
GCAACGTGGCGTGGTGTGCACTGTGTTTGCTGACGCAACCCCCACTGGTTGGGGCATTGCCACCACCTGT
CAGCTCCTTTCCGGGACTTTCGCTTTCCCCCTCCCTATTGCCACGGCGGAACTCATCGCCGCCTGCCTTG
CCCGCTGCTGGACAGGGGCTCGGCTGTTGGGCACTGACAATTCCGTGGTGTTGTCGGGGAAGCTGACGTC
CTTTCCATGGCTGCTCGCCTGTGTTGCCACCTGGATTCTGCGCGGGACGTCCTTCTGCTACGTCCCTTCG
GCCCTCAATCCAGCGGACCTTCCTTCCCGCGGCCTGCTGCCGGCTCTGCGGCCTCTTCCGCGTCTTCGCC
TTCGCCCTCAGACGAGTCGGATCTCCCTTTGGGCCGCCTCCCCGCCTGTTTCGCCTCGGCGTCCGGACTA
GAGGTACCTTTAAGACCAATGACTTACAAGGCAGCTGTAGATCTTAGCCACTTTTTAAAAGAAAAGGGGG
GACTGGAAGGGCTAATTCACTCCCAACGAAGACAAGATCTGCTTTTTGCTTGTACTGGGTCTCTCTGGTT
AGACCAGATCTGAGCCTGGGAGCTCTCTGGCTAACTAGGGAACCCACTGCTTAAGCCTCAATAAAGCTTG
CCTTGAGTGCTTCAAGTAGTGTGTGCCCGTCTGTTGTGTGACTCTGGTAACTAGAGATCCCTCAGACCCT
TTTAGTCAGTGTGGAAAATCTCTAGCAGTAGTAGTTCATGTCATCTTATTATTCAGTATTTATAACTTGC
AAAGAAATGAATATCAGAGAGTGAGAGGAACTTGTTTATTGCAGCTTATAATGGTTACAAATAAAGCAAT
AGCATCACAAATTTCACAAATAAAGCATTTTTTTCACTGCATTCTAGTTGTGGTTTGTCCAAACTCATCA
ATGTATCTTA
